Addgene plasmid #224518: pME-mTurquoise-P2A-iCre (JDW 920)
Purpose: A Gateway compatible middle entry clone containing mTurquoise P2A iCre (codon optimized Cre)
Depositing lab: Joshua Wythe. Depositing organization: University of Virginia. Publication: Multisite Assembly of Gateway Induced Clones (MAGIC): a flexible cloning toolbox with diverse applications in vertebrate model systems. Gillespie W, Zhang Y, Ruiz OE, Cerda J, Ortiz-Guzman J, Turner WD, Largoza G, Sherman M, Mosser LE, Fujimoto E, Chien CB, Kwan KM, Arenkiel BR, Devine WP, Wythe JD. bioRxiv [Preprint]. 2024 Jul 13:2024.07.13.603267. doi: 10.1101/2024.07.13.603267. PubMed 39026881.
Backbone
  Vector backbone: pDONR221
  Vector type: Cre/Lox
Growth in bacteria
  Bacterial resistance: Kanamycin, 50 μg/mL
  Growth temperature: 37°C
  Growth strain: DH5alpha
  Copy number: High Copy
Gene/Insert
  Gene/Insert name: mTurquoise-P2A-iCre
  Species: Synthetic
  Cloning method: Gateway Cloning
Terms and licenses: Academic/Nonprofit Terms; Industry Terms: Not Available to Industry
Depositor comments: Please visit https://doi.org/10.1101/2024.07.13.603267 for bioRxiv preprint.
How to cite: pME-mTurquoise-P2A-iCre (JDW 920) was a gift from Joshua Wythe (Addgene plasmid # 224518 ; http://n2t.net/addgene:224518 ; RRID:Addgene_224518)
