[The description below was written by a language model from this plasmid's Addgene catalogue record and pLannotate feature annotations shown in this document.]
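Description:
pME-mTurquoise-P2A-iCre (JDW 920) is a Gateway middle entry clone built in the pDONR221 backbone, about 4.4 kb in size. It is maintained in E. coli as a high-copy plasmid through a ColE1/pUC-type origin and selected with kanamycin via the KanR aminoglycoside phosphotransferase gene. The backbone also carries rrnB T1 and T2 transcription terminators upstream of the cloning region, which insulate the insert from read-through transcription. A T7 promoter sits next to the downstream recombination site, and short lacI and lacZα fragments appear to be vector remnants.

The payload sits between attL1 and attL2 sites and is a synthetic bicistronic open reading frame. A cyan fluorescent protein, annotated as mTurquoise2, is followed by iCre, a codon-optimized version of bacteriophage P1 Cre recombinase. The P2A peptide named in the construct title is not separately annotated, but it would fall in the gap between the two coding sequences. A 2A element causes ribosomal skipping, so a single transcript yields the fluorescent protein and the recombinase as separate polypeptides, and cyan fluorescence marks cells that express Cre.

The entry clone has no annotated eukaryotic promoter or polyadenylation signal, so it is not an expression vector in itself. It is meant for multisite LR recombination, where the attL1/attL2-flanked cassette is combined with a 5' entry clone supplying a promoter, a 3' entry clone and a destination vector. This assembly generates expression constructs that drive recombination of loxP-flanked sequences. The plasmid belongs to a modular Gateway cloning toolbox aimed at vertebrate model systems.
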