Features (pLannotate 1.2.2; 11 found; start..end, strand, type, name):
    121..213     +  CDS            lacI (fragment): lac repressor; lacI; The lac repressor binds to the lac operator to inhibit transcription in E. coli. This inhibition can be relieved by adding lactose or isopropyl-β-D-thiogalactopyranoside (IPTG).
    268..295     -  terminator     rrnB T2 terminator: transcription terminator T2 from the E. coli rrnB gene
    427..470     +  terminator     rrnB T1 terminator: Escherichia coli rrnB; transcription terminator T1 from the E. coli rrnB gene
    517..553     -  CDS            lacZα (fragment): LacZα fragment of β-galactosidase; lacZ fragment
    569..668     +  protein_bind   attL1: mutant version of attL; recombination site for the Gateway® LR reaction LR Clonase™
    675..1391    +  CDS            mTurquoise2: mTurquoise2 is a basic (constitutively fluorescent) cyan fluorescent protein published in 2012, derived from Aequorea victoria. It is reported to be a rapidly-maturing monomer with very low acid sensitivity.
   1497..2522    +  CDS            cre: RECR_BPP1 - Experimental evidence at protein level: Swiss-Prot protein existence level 1. Catalyzes site-specific recombination between two 34-base- pair LOXP sites. Its role is to maintain the phage genome as a monomeric unit-copy plasmid in the lysogenic state. From Escherichia phage P1 (Bacteriophage P1).
   2526..2625    -  protein_bind   attL2: mutant version of attL; recombination site for the Gateway® LR reaction LR Clonase™
   2643..2661    -  promoter       T7 promoter: promoter for bacteriophage T7 RNA polymerase
   2795..3604    +  CDS            KanR: aminoglycoside phosphotransferase; aph(3')-Ia; confers resistance to kanamycin in bacteria or G418 (Geneticin®) in eukaryotes
   3751..4339    +  rep_origin     ori: high-copy-number ColE1/pMB1/pBR322/pUC origin of replication
>Addgene plasmid #224518 | pME-mTurquoise-P2A-iCre (JDW 920) | addgene full sequence | sequence record 446925 | Addgene NGS Result
CTTTCCTGCGTTATCCCCTGATTCTGTGGATAACCGTATTACCGCCTTTGAGTGAGCTGATACCGCTCGC
CGCAGCCGAACGACCGAGCGCAGCGAGTCAGTGAGCGAGGAAGCGGAAGAGCGCCCAATACGCAAACCGC
CTCTCCCCGCGCGTTGGCCGATTCATTAATGCAGCTGGCACGACAGGTTTCCCGACTGGAAAGCGGGCAG
TGAGCGCAACGCAATTAATACGCGTACCGCTAGCCAGGAAGAGTTTGTAGAAACGCAAAAAGGCCATCCG
TCAGGATGGCCTTCTGCTTAGTTTGATGCCTGGCAGTTTATGGCGGGCGTCCTGCCCGCCACCCTCCGGG
CCGTTGCTTCACAACGTTCAAATCCGCTCCCGGCGGATTTGTCCTACTCAGGAGAGCGTTCACCGACAAA
CAACAGATAAAACGAAAGGCCCAGTCTTCCGACTGAGCCTTTCGTTTTATTTGATGCCTGGCAGTTCCCT
ACTCTCGCGTTAACGCTAGCATGGATGTTTTCCCAGTCACGACGTTGTAAAACGACGGCCAGTCTTAAGC
TCGGGCCCCAAATAATGATTTTATTTTGACTGATAGTGACCTGTTCGTTGCAACAAATTGATGAGCAATG
CTTTTTTATAATGCCAACTTTGTACAAAAAAGCAGGCTGCCACCATGGTGAGCAAGGGCGAGGAGCTGTT
CACCGGGGTGGTGCCCATCCTGGTCGAGCTGGACGGCGACGTAAACGGCCACAAGTTCAGCGTGTCCGGC
GAGGGCGAGGGCGATGCCACCTACGGCAAGCTGACCCTGAAGTTCATCTGCACCACCGGCAAGCTGCCCG
TGCCCTGGCCCACCCTCGTGACCACCCTGTCCTGGGGCGTGCAGTGCTTCGCCCGCTACCCCGACCACAT
GAAGCAGCACGACTTCTTCAAGTCCGCCATGCCCGAAGGCTACGTCCAGGAGCGCACCATCTTCTTCAAG
GACGACGGCAACTACAAGACCCGCGCCGAGGTGAAGTTCGAGGGCGACACCCTGGTGAACCGCATCGAGC
TGAAGGGCATCGACTTCAAGGAGGACGGCAACATCCTGGGGCACAAGCTGGAGTACAACTACTTTAGCGA
CAACGTCTATATCACCGCCGACAAGCAGAAGAACGGCATCAAGGCCAACTTCAAGATCCGCCACAACATC
GAGGACGGCGGCGTGCAGCTCGCCGACCACTACCAGCAGAACACCCCCATCGGCGACGGCCCCGTGCTGC
TGCCCGACAACCACTACCTGAGCACCCAGTCCAAGCTGAGCAAAGACCCCAACGAGAAGCGCGATCACAT
GGTCCTGCTGGAGTTCGTGACCGCCGCCGGGATCACTCTCGGCATGGACGAGCTGTACAAGCTCGAGGGA
AGCGGAGCCACTAACTTCTCCCTGTTGAAACAAGCAGGGGATGTCGAAGAGAATCCCGGGCCATCTAGAA
TGGTGCCCAAGAAGAAGAGGAAAGTCTCCAACCTGCTGACTGTGCACCAAAACCTGCCTGCCCTCCCTGT
GGATGCCACCTCTGATGAAGTCAGGAAGAACCTGATGGACATGTTCAGGGACAGGCAGGCCTTCTCTGAA
CACACCTGGAAGATGCTCCTGTCTGTGTGCAGATCCTGGGCTGCCTGGTGCAAGCTGAACAACAGGAAAT
GGTTCCCTGCTGAACCTGAGGATGTGAGGGACTACCTCCTGTACCTGCAAGCCAGAGGCCTGGCTGTGAA
GACCATCCAACAGCACCTGGGCCAGCTCAACATGCTGCACAGGAGATCTGGCCTGCCTCGCCCTTCTGAC
TCCAATGCTGTGTCCCTGGTGATGAGGAGAATCAGAAAGGAGAATGTGGATGCTGGGGAGAGAGCCAAGC
AGGCCCTGGCCTTTGAACGCACTGACTTTGACCAAGTCAGATCCCTGATGGAGAACTCTGACAGATGCCA
GGACATCAGGAACCTGGCCTTCCTGGGCATTGCCTACAACACCCTGCTGCGCATTGCCGAAATTGCCAGA
ATCAGAGTGAAGGACATCTCCCGCACCGATGGTGGGAGAATGCTGATCCACATTGGCAGGACCAAGACCC
TGGTGTCCACAGCTGGTGTGGAGAAGGCCCTGTCCCTGGGGGTTACCAAGCTGGTGGAGAGATGGATCTC
TGTGTCTGGTGTGGCTGATGACCCCAACAACTACCTGTTCTGCCGGGTCAGAAAGAATGGTGTGGCTGCC
CCTTCTGCCACCTCCCAACTGTCCACCCGGGCCCTGGAAGGGATCTTTGAGGCCACCCACCGCCTGATCT
ATGGTGCCAAGGATGACTCTGGGCAGAGATACCTGGCCTGGTCTGGCCACTCTGCCAGAGTGGGTGCTGC
CAGGGACATGGCCAGGGCTGGTGTGTCCATCCCTGAAATCATGCAGGCTGGTGGCTGGACCAATGTGAAC
ATTGTGATGAACTACATCAGAAACCTGGACTCTGAGACTGGGGCCATGGTGAGGCTGCTCGAGGATGGGG
ACTAAACCCAGCTTTCTTGTACAAAGTTGGCATTATAAGAAAGCATTGCTTATCAATTTGTTGCAACGAA
CAGGTCACTATCAGTCAAAATAAAATCATTATTTGCCATCCAGCTGATATCCCCTATAGTGAGTCGTATT
ACATGGTCATAGCTGTTTCCTGGCAGCTCTGGCCCGTGTCTCAAAATCTCTGATGTTACATTGCACAAGA
TAAAAATATATCATCATGAACAATAAAACTGTCTGCTTACATAAACAGTAATACAAGGGGTGTTATGAGC
CATATTCAACGGGAAACGTCGAGGCCGCGATTAAATTCCAACATGGATGCTGATTTATATGGGTATAAAT
GGGCTCGCGATAATGTCGGGCAATCAGGTGCGACAATCTATCGCTTGTATGGGAAGCCCGATGCGCCAGA
GTTGTTTCTGAAACATGGCAAAGGTAGCGTTGCCAATGATGTTACAGATGAGATGGTCAGACTAAACTGG
CTGACGGAATTTATGCCTCTTCCGACCATCAAGCATTTTATCCGTACTCCTGATGATGCATGGTTACTCA
CCACTGCGATCCCCGGAAAAACAGCATTCCAGGTATTAGAAGAATATCCTGATTCAGGTGAAAATATTGT
TGATGCGCTGGCAGTGTTCCTGCGCCGGTTGCATTCGATTCCTGTTTGTAATTGTCCTTTTAACAGCGAT
CGCGTATTTCGTCTCGCTCAGGCGCAATCACGAATGAATAACGGTTTGGTTGATGCGAGTGATTTTGATG
ACGAGCGTAATGGCTGGCCTGTTGAACAAGTCTGGAAAGAAATGCATAAACTTTTGCCATTCTCACCGGA
TTCAGTCGTCACTCATGGTGATTTCTCACTTGATAACCTTATTTTTGACGAGGGGAAATTAATAGGTTGT
ATTGATGTTGGACGAGTCGGAATCGCAGACCGATACCAGGATCTTGCCATCCTATGGAACTGCCTCGGTG
AGTTTTCTCCTTCATTACAGAAACGGCTTTTTCAAAAATATGGTATTGATAATCCTGATATGAATAAATT
GCAGTTTCATTTGATGCTCGATGAGTTTTTCTAATCAGAATTGGTTAATTGGTTGTAACACTGGCAGAGC
ATTACGCTGACTTGACGGGACGGCGCAAGCTCATGACCAAAATCCCTTAACGTGAGTTACGCGTCGTTCC
ACTGAGCGTCAGACCCCGTAGAAAAGATCAAAGGATCTTCTTGAGATCCTTTTTTTCTGCGCGTAATCTG
CTGCTTGCAAACAAAAAAACCACCGCTACCAGCGGTGGTTTGTTTGCCGGATCAAGAGCTACCAACTCTT
TTTCCGAAGGTAACTGGCTTCAGCAGAGCGCAGATACCAAATACTGTTCTTCTAGTGTAGCCGTAGTTAG
GCCACCACTTCAAGAACTCTGTAGCACCGCCTACATACCTCGCTCTGCTAATCCTGTTACCAGTGGCTGC
TGCCAGTGGCGATAAGTCGTGTCTTACCGGGTTGGACTCAAGACGATAGTTACCGGATAAGGCGCAGCGG
TCGGGCTGAACGGGGGGTTCGTGCACACAGCCCAGCTTGGAGCGAACGACCTACACCGAACTGAGATACC
TACAGCGTGAGCTATGAGAAAGCGCCACGCTTCCCGAAGGGAGAAAGGCGGACAGGTATCCGGTAAGCGG
CAGGGTCGGAACAGGAGAGCGCACGAGGGAGCTTCCAGGGGGAAACGCCTGGTATCTTTATAGTCCTGTC
GGGTTTCGCCACCTCTGACTTGAGCGTCGATTTTTGTGATGCTCGTCAGGGGGGCGGAGCCTATGGAAAA
ACGCCAGCAACGCGGCCTTTTTACGGTTCCTGGCCTTTTGCTGGCCTTTTGCTCACATGTT
